Addgene plasmid #118686: pENTR-BPC4 (NON-STOP)
Purpose: Gateway entry vector
Depositing lab: Kristiina Himanen. Publication: Genomic and Phenomic Screens for Flower Related RING Type Ubiquitin E3 Ligases in Arabidopsis. Pavicic M, Mouhu K, Wang F, Bilicka M, Chovancek E, Himanen K. Front Plant Sci. 2017 Mar 28;8:416. doi: 10.3389/fpls.2017.00416. eCollection 2017. PubMed 28400782.
Backbone
  Vector backbone: pENTR
  Vector type: Other
Growth in bacteria
  Bacterial resistance: Kanamycin, 50 μg/mL
  Growth temperature: 37°C
  Growth strain: DH5alpha
  Copy number: High Copy
Gene/Insert
  Gene/Insert name: BPC4
  Species: A. thaliana (mustard weed)
  Insert size (bp): 891
  Entrez Gene: BPC4 (a.k.a. AT2G21240, ATBPC4, BASIC PENTACYSTEINE 4, BBR, F7O24.4, F7O24_4, basic pentacysteine 4)
  Cloning method: Gateway Cloning
Terms and licenses: Academic/Nonprofit Terms; Industry Terms: Not Available to Industry
Depositor comments: Our work is based on genomic approaches in Arabidopsis thaliana and groups of genes are presented in all of the following publications: Pavicic Mirko (2019). Multifaceted roles of RING-type ubiquitin E3 ligases: reverse phenomic approaches. http://urn.fi/URN:ISBN:978-951-51-5483-5 Pavicic M., Mouhu K., Wang F., Bilicka M., Chovancek E., & Himanen K. (2017). Genomic and phenomic screens for flower related RING type ubiquitin E3 ligases in Arabidopsis. Frontiers in Plant Science. doi.org/10.3389/fpls.2017.00416 Pavicic M., Wang F., Mouhu K., Himanen K. (2019). High throughput in vitro seed germination screen identified new ABA responsive RING-type ubiquitin E3 ligases in Arabidopsis thaliana. Plant Cell Tissue and Organ Culture. https://link.springer.com/article/10.1007/s11240-019-01700-9
How to cite: pENTR-BPC4 (NON-STOP) was a gift from Kristiina Himanen (Addgene plasmid # 118686 ; http://n2t.net/addgene:118686 ; RRID:Addgene_118686)
