[The description below was written by a language model from this plasmid's Addgene catalogue record and pLannotate feature annotations shown in this document.]
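Description:
pENTR-BPC4 (NON-STOP) is a Gateway entry clone built on the pENTR backbone, a small (about 3.5 kb) bacterial plasmid that serves as a shuttle for moving an open reading frame into destination vectors rather than as an expression vector in its own right. It is maintained in E. coli through a high-copy ColE1/pUC-type origin of replication and selected with kanamycin via an aminoglycoside phosphotransferase (KanR) gene. Upstream of the cloning region lie the rrnB T1 and T2 transcription terminators, which insulate the insert from read-through transcription originating in the backbone. The short lacI and lacZα fragments annotated nearby appear to be backbone remnants with no functional role. A T7 promoter sits just outside attL2, pointing back toward the insert in antisense orientation.

The payload is the coding sequence of Arabidopsis thaliana BPC4 (BASIC PENTACYSTEINE 4, AT2G21240), a transcriptional regulator that binds GA-rich (GAGA-repeat) elements in the regulatory regions of developmental genes. The insert, catalogued at 891 bp with an annotated coding region of 888 bp, is flanked by attL1 and attL2 sites, so an LR Clonase reaction can transfer it directionally into any attR-containing destination vector. The "NON-STOP" designation indicates that the stop codon has been omitted, which allows the reading frame to continue across attL2-derived sequence into a C-terminal tag or reporter supplied by the destination vector. No plant promoter is present in the entry clone itself, so expression depends entirely on the chosen destination vector. The clone belongs to a set of Arabidopsis gene constructs deposited in connection with genomic and phenomic screens of flower-related RING-type ubiquitin E3 ligases, although the record does not state the specific role of BPC4 in that work.
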