Features (pLannotate 1.2.2; 10 found; start..end, strand, type, name):
    121..213     +  CDS            lacI (fragment): lac repressor; lacI; The lac repressor binds to the lac operator to inhibit transcription in E. coli. This inhibition can be relieved by adding lactose or isopropyl-β-D-thiogalactopyranoside (IPTG).
    268..295     -  terminator     rrnB T2 terminator: transcription terminator T2 from the E. coli rrnB gene
    427..470     +  terminator     rrnB T1 terminator: Escherichia coli rrnB; transcription terminator T1 from the E. coli rrnB gene
    517..553     -  CDS            lacZα (fragment): LacZα fragment of β-galactosidase; lacZ fragment
    569..668     +  protein_bind   attL1: mutant version of attL; recombination site for the Gateway® LR reaction LR Clonase™
    689..1576    +  CDS            BPC4: BPC4_ARATH - Experimental evidence at protein level: Swiss-Prot protein existence level 1. Transcriptional regulator that specifically binds to GA-rich elements (GAGA-repeats) present in regulatory sequences of genes involved in developmental processes. From Arabidopsis thaliana (Mouse-ear cress).
   1593..1692    -  protein_bind   attL2: mutant version of attL; recombination site for the Gateway® LR reaction LR Clonase™
   1710..1728    -  promoter       T7 promoter: promoter for bacteriophage T7 RNA polymerase
   1862..2671    +  CDS            KanR: aminoglycoside phosphotransferase; aph(3')-Ia; confers resistance to kanamycin in bacteria or G418 (Geneticin®) in eukaryotes
   2818..3406    +  rep_origin     ori: high-copy-number ColE1/pMB1/pBR322/pUC origin of replication
>Addgene plasmid #118686 | pENTR-BPC4 (NON-STOP) | addgene full sequence | sequence record 229741 | Addgene NGS Result
CTTTCCTGCGTTATCCCCTGATTCTGTGGATAACCGTATTACCGCCTTTGAGTGAGCTGATACCGCTCGC
CGCAGCCGAACGACCGAGCGCAGCGAGTCAGTGAGCGAGGAAGCGGAAGAGCGCCCAATACGCAAACCGC
CTCTCCCCGCGCGTTGGCCGATTCATTAATGCAGCTGGCACGACAGGTTTCCCGACTGGAAAGCGGGCAG
TGAGCGCAACGCAATTAATACGCGTACCGCTAGCCAGGAAGAGTTTGTAGAAACGCAAAAAGGCCATCCG
TCAGGATGGCCTTCTGCTTAGTTTGATGCCTGGCAGTTTATGGCGGGCGTCCTGCCCGCCACCCTCCGGG
CCGTTGCTTCACAACGTTCAAATCCGCTCCCGGCGGATTTGTCCTACTCAGGAGAGCGTTCACCGACAAA
CAACAGATAAAACGAAAGGCCCAGTCTTCCGACTGAGCCTTTCGTTTTATTTGATGCCTGGCAGTTCCCT
ACTCTCGCGTTAACGCTAGCATGGATGTTTTCCCAGTCACGACGTTGTAAAACGACGGCCAGTCTTAAGC
TCGGGCCCCAAATAATGATTTTATTTTGACTGATAGTGACCTGTTCGTTGCAACAAATTGATGAGCAATG
CTTTTTTATAATGCCAACTTTGTACAAAAAAGCAGGCTCCGCGGCCGCCCCCTTCACCATGGAGAATGGT
GGTCAGTATGATAATGCGCGGTTCAAGCCCGATTACTTCAAAGGTGCACAATCTATGTGGAATATGATTC
CCCAGCATCAGATTAAGGAACAACATAATGCGTTGGTGATGAATAAGAAGATCATGTCCATCCTTGCTGA
GAGAGACGCTGCTGTACATGAAAGAAATCAAGCTGTCTCTGCTAAAAAGGAAGCTGTCGCTGCTCGGGAC
GAAGCGCTTCAGCAACGTGACAAAGCTCTTTCTGAGAGAGATAAAGCTTTGATAGAGAGAGATAATGCTT
ATGCTGCTCTTCAACACCATGAAAATAGTCTCAACTTTGCTTTGTCTGGTGGGAAGTGTGTTGATGGAGA
TGATTGTTTTGGTATTGGGGAACCCCACAAACTTGAAGTCTTCCCTTTGTCAACTATTCCGCCTGAGGTT
ACAAACACGAAGGTGGTGAACAAAAGGAAGAAAGAGAACAAGCAGGGACTATCAAAGGTGAAAAAAGTGG
GTGAAGATCTGAACCGTCGAGTTCCTGCTCCTGGAAAGAAATCTAGAACAGATTGGGACAGTCAAGATGT
CGGTTTGAACTTAGTCACCTTCGATGAGACGACAATGCCTGTACCCATGTGTTCGTGCACAGGCTCTACG
CGTCAGTGTTACAAATGGGGAAATGGCGGCTGGCAATCGTCTTGCTGCACAACCACCTTATCCCAGTATC
CATTACCGCAGATGCCAAACAAGAGGCATTCTCGGATGGGCGGTAGGAAAATGAGCGGAAACGTTTTCTC
GAGATTACTCAGCCGTTTATCAGCAGAAGGATATGATCTCTCGTGTCCTGTTGATCTTAAAGACTATTGG
GCTAGGCACGGGACAAACCGCTACATCACTATCAAGAAGGGTGGGCGCGCCGACCCAGCTTTCTTGTACA
AAGTTGGCATTATAAGAAAGCATTGCTTATCAATTTGTTGCAACGAACAGGTCACTATCAGTCAAAATAA
AATCATTATTTGCCATCCAGCTGATATCCCCTATAGTGAGTCGTATTACATGGTCATAGCTGTTTCCTGG
CAGCTCTGGCCCGTGTCTCAAAATCTCTGATGTTACATTGCACAAGATAAAAATATATCATCATGAACAA
TAAAACTGTCTGCTTACATAAACAGTAATACAAGGGGTGTTATGAGCCATATTCAACGGGAAACGTCGAG
GCCGCGATTAAATTCCAACATGGATGCTGATTTATATGGGTATAAATGGGCTCGCGATAATGTCGGGCAA
TCAGGTGCGACAATCTATCGCTTGTATGGGAAGCCCGATGCGCCAGAGTTGTTTCTGAAACATGGCAAAG
GTAGCGTTGCCAATGATGTTACAGATGAGATGGTCAGACTAAACTGGCTGACGGAATTTATGCCTCTTCC
GACCATCAAGCATTTTATCCGTACTCCTGATGATGCATGGTTACTCACCACTGCGATCCCCGGAAAAACA
GCATTCCAGGTATTAGAAGAATATCCTGATTCAGGTGAAAATATTGTTGATGCGCTGGCAGTGTTCCTGC
GCCGGTTGCATTCGATTCCTGTTTGTAATTGTCCTTTTAACAGCGATCGCGTATTTCGTCTCGCTCAGGC
GCAATCACGAATGAATAACGGTTTGGTTGATGCGAGTGATTTTGATGACGAGCGTAATGGCTGGCCTGTT
GAACAAGTCTGGAAAGAAATGCATAAACTTTTGCCATTCTCACCGGATTCAGTCGTCACTCATGGTGATT
TCTCACTTGATAACCTTATTTTTGACGAGGGGAAATTAATAGGTTGTATTGATGTTGGACGAGTCGGAAT
CGCAGACCGATACCAGGATCTTGCCATCCTATGGAACTGCCTCGGTGAGTTTTCTCCTTCATTACAGAAA
CGGCTTTTTCAAAAATATGGTATTGATAATCCTGATATGAATAAATTGCAGTTTCATTTGATGCTCGATG
AGTTTTTCTAATCAGAATTGGTTAATTGGTTGTAACACTGGCAGAGCATTACGCTGACTTGACGGGACGG
CGCAAGCTCATGACCAAAATCCCTTAACGTGAGTTACGCGTCGTTCCACTGAGCGTCAGACCCCGTAGAA
AAGATCAAAGGATCTTCTTGAGATCCTTTTTTTCTGCGCGTAATCTGCTGCTTGCAAACAAAAAAACCAC
CGCTACCAGCGGTGGTTTGTTTGCCGGATCAAGAGCTACCAACTCTTTTTCCGAAGGTAACTGGCTTCAG
CAGAGCGCAGATACCAAATACTGTTCTTCTAGTGTAGCCGTAGTTAGGCCACCACTTCAAGAACTCTGTA
GCACCGCCTACATACCTCGCTCTGCTAATCCTGTTACCAGTGGCTGCTGCCAGTGGCGATAAGTCGTGTC
TTACCGGGTTGGACTCAAGACGATAGTTACCGGATAAGGCGCAGCGGTCGGGCTGAACGGGGGGTTCGTG
CACACAGCCCAGCTTGGAGCGAACGACCTACACCGAACTGAGATACCTACAGCGTGAGCTATGAGAAAGC
GCCACGCTTCCCGAAGGGAGAAAGGCGGACAGGTATCCGGTAAGCGGCAGGGTCGGAACAGGAGAGCGCA
CGAGGGAGCTTCCAGGGGGAAACGCCTGGTATCTTTATAGTCCTGTCGGGTTTCGCCACCTCTGACTTGA
GCGTCGATTTTTGTGATGCTCGTCAGGGGGGCGGAGCCTATGGAAAAACGCCAGCAACGCGGCCTTTTTA
CGGTTCCTGGCCTTTTGCTGGCCTTTTGCTCACATGTT
